>Addgene plasmid #107521 | FoxFTVC+bpFOG_MRAS-G22V | addgene full sequence | sequence record 207224 | Addgene NGS Result
GCGTTGTATCTTTCGTTAAGTGCTGGCGTCGAGCAGGGCTAACCTCATTTCGATTTGACGATTCGGGTAA
AACCGAGCGATGGACAGGACCTGGAAATGGGAAAGGCTTACTAGAATCAGGGTCGAACGAGATAAGAAGA
TCAGGATTCGCAAATTAGCACTTGGCTTTTTTACGTAGAAACATAGGATGTCCGCTGAGCCCCTTATATA
TACGTAGTACGAATCACCGGCCTGGCGTTGTATAAGCGAGACCAGCGTGGACGAAAAGGTAATTGTTTCC
GAATGGATCGCGTTCTCTAGAGGATCCGGCAAAGCTTCGTGTATTGTACCGGCCCATTGTCAATCATGCA
AACTTGATATTATATTGACAAGAGAAGAAGGCAGTTTAAATTAAAACTCTAAAGTAGAGAGACATTAATC
TCAGCTGACAAGGCAGGTGGTCACAGTAAGTTCATTTAAATAGTTGGCCAACAATAGCCTTTCCAAGAAA
GTATTTTTGTTCCAGGTCTATACAAAAATAACACACAAGCGGCCGCAACCATGGCGACCGTGCCGAATCA
GAATGAGAACTTAACGACATATAAGTTGGTCGTGGTTGGCGATGTTGGTGTCGGGAAGAGCGCGCTCACC
ATCCAATTCTTCCAAAAGATGTTCGTTGAAGAATATGATCCAACTATAGAGGATTCATATATCCAACACA
CAGATATCGATGGACAGTGGTGTATTTTAGATGTGCTCGACACAGCCGGCCAGGAGGAATTTAGTGCAAT
GCGTGAACAATACATGAGAACAGGTGATGGTTTCCTTATCGTGTACAGCGTAACGGACCGCGCAAGTTAC
GATCACGTACCAGAGTTCCACGATCTTATTCTAAGGGTAAAAGATGAAACACAATTCCCCGCCCTCCTAG
TGGCCAACAAAGTTGATCTTGTGCACCAGCGAGTGGTGGAAGAAGACGAGGGGAAGGAAATGGCGCGACA
ATTCCAGATTCCTTACATTGAAACGAGCGCCAAAGACCCTCCGCAAAACGTTGATAAAGCTTTCCAAGAT
ATTGTTCGTTTAATAAGGCAACAAGGTCTTCAACAAAACGGGACGACCACCGGAGGTCGGGAGAGCAAAG
GATGTTGTCAGGTTATGTAGCTCCACCTAGAGGCCAGAATTCCAGCTGAGCGCCGGTCGCTACCATTACC
AGTTGGTCTGGTGTCAAAAATAATAATAACCGGGCAGGCCATGTCTGCCCGTATTTCGCGTAAGGAAATC
CATTATGTACTATTTAAAAAACACAAACTTTTGGATGTTCGGTTTATTCTTTTTCTTTTACTTTTTTATC
ATGGGAGCCTACTTCCCGTTTTTCCCGATTTGGCTACATGACATCAACCATATCAGCAAAAGTGATACGG
GTATTATTTTTGCCGCTATTTCTCTGTTCTCGCTATTATTCCAACCGCTGTTTGGTCTGCTTTCTGACAA
ACTCGGAACTTGTTTATTGCAGCTTATAATGGTTACAAATAAAGCAATAGCATCACAAATTTCACAAATA
AAGCATTTTTTTCACTGCATTCTAGTTGTGGTTTGTCCAAACTCATCAATGTATCTTATCATGTCTGGAT
CGACAAAGTCAAAGCGGCCATCAGATCTGCCGGTCTCCCTATAGTGAGTCGTATTAATTTCGATAAGCCA
GGTTAACCTGCATTAATGAATCGGCCAACGCGCGGGGAGAGGCGGTTTGCGTATTGGGCGCTCTTCCGCT
TCCTCGCTCACTGACTCGCTGCGCTCGGTCGTTCGGCTGCGGCGAGCGGTATCAGCTCACTCAAAGGCGG
TAATACGGTTATCCACAGAATCAGGGGATAACGCAGGAAAGAACATGTGAGCAAAAGGCCAGCAAAAGGC
CAGGAACCGTAAAAAGGCCGCGTTGCTGGCGTTTTTCCATAGGCTCCGCCCCCCTGACGAGCATCACAAA
AATCGACGCTCAAGTCAGAGGTGGCGAAACCCGACAGGACTATAAAGATACCAGGCGTTTCCCCCTGGAA
GCTCCCTCGTGCGCTCTCCTGTTCCGACCCTGCCGCTTACCGGATACCTGTCCGCCTTTCTCCCTTCGGG
AAGCGTGGCGCTTTCTCATAGCTCACGCTGTAGGTATCTCAGTTCGGTGTAGGTCGTTCGCTCCAAGCTG
GGCTGTGTGCACGAACCCCCCGTTCAGCCCGACCGCTGCGCCTTATCCGGTAACTATCGTCTTGAGTCCA
ACCCGGTAAGACACGACTTATCGCCACTGGCAGCAGCCACTGGTAACAGGATTAGCAGAGCGAGGTATGT
AGGCGGTGCTACAGAGTTCTTGAAGTGGTGGCCTAACTACGGCTACACTAGAAGAACAGTATTTGGTATC
TGCGCTCTGCTGAAGCCAGTTACCTTCGGAAAAAGAGTTGGTAGCTCTTGATCCGGCAAACAAACCACCG
CTGGTAGCGGTGGTTTTTTTGTTTGCAAGCAGCAGATTACGCGCAGAAAAAAAGGATCTCAAGAAGATCC
TTTGATCTTTTCTACGGGGTCTGACGCTCAGTGGAACGAAAACTCACGTTAAGGGATTTTGGTCATGAGA
TTATCAAAAAGGATCTTCACCTAGATCCTTTTAAATTAAAAATGAAGTTTTAAATCAATCTAAAGTATAT
ATGAGTAAACTTGGTCTGACAGTTACCAATGCTTAATCAGTGAGGCACCTATCTCAGCGATCTGTCTATT
TCGTTCATCCATAGTTGCCTGACTCCCCGTCGTGTAGATAACTACGATACGGGAGGGCTTACCATCTGGC
CCCAGTGCTGCAATGATACCGCGAGACCCACGCTCACCGGCTCCAGATTTATCAGCAATAAACCAGCCAG
CCGGAAGGGCCGAGCGCAGAAGTGGTCCTGCAACTTTATCCGCCTCCATCCAGTCTATTAATTGTTGCCG
GGAAGCTAGAGTAAGTAGTTCGCCAGTTAATAGTTTGCGCAACGTTGTTGCCATTGCTACAGGCATCGTG
GTGTCACGCTCGTCGTTTGGTATGGCTTCATTCAGCTCCGGTTCCCAACGATCAAGGCGAGTTACATGAT
CCCCCATGTTGTGCAAAAAAGCGGTTAGCTCCTTCGGTCCTCCGATCGTTGTCAGAAGTAAGTTGGCCGC
AGTGTTATCACTCATGGTTATGGCAGCACTGCATAATTCTCTTACTGTCATGCCATCCGTAAGATGCTTT
TCTGTGACTGGTGAGTACTCAACCAAGTCATTCTGAGAATAGTGTATGCGGCGACCGAGTTGCTCTTGCC
CGGCGTCAATACGGGATAATACCGCGCCACATAGCAGAACTTTAAAAGTGCTCATCATTGGAAAACGTTC
TTCGGGGCGAAAACTCTCAAGGATCTTACCGCTGTTGAGATCCAGTTCGATGTAACCCACTCGTGCACCC
AACTGATCTTCAGCATCTTTTACTTTCACCAGCGTTTCTGGGTGAGCAAAAACAGGAAGGCAAAATGCCG
CAAAAAAGGGAATAAGGGCGACACGGAAATGTTGAATACTCATACTCTTCCTTTTTCAATATTATTGAAG
CATTTATCAGGGTTATTGTCTCATGAGCGGATACATATTTGAATGTATTTAGAAAAATAAACAAATAGGG
GTTCCGCGCACATTTCCCCGAAAAGTGCCACCTGACGTCTAAGAAACCATTATTATCATGACATTAACCT
ATAAAAATAGGCGTATCACGAGGCCCTTACGTATTAATTAAGGCGCGCC
Features (pLannotate 1.2.2; 8 found; start..end, strand, type, name):
    541..1089    +  CDS            Mras (fragment): RASM_MOUSE - Also known as Xras. Experimental evidence at protein level: Swiss-Prot protein existence level 1. Serves as an important signal transducer for a novel upstream stimuli in controlling cell proliferation. Activates the MAP kinase pathway (By similarity). From Mus musculus (Mouse).
   1265..1477    +  CDS            lacY (fragment): LACY_ECOLI - Experimental evidence at protein level: Swiss-Prot protein existence level 1. Responsible for transport of beta-galactosides into the cell, with the concomitant import of a proton (symport system). Can transport lactose, melibiose, lactulose or the analog methyl-1-thio-beta,D- galactopyranoside (TMG), but not sucrose or fructose (PubMed:1848449, PubMed:18177889, PubMed:22106930). The substrate specificity is directed toward the galactopyranosyl moiety of the substrate (PubMed:22106930). From Escherichia coli (strain K12).
   1477..1611    +  polyA_signal   SV40 poly(A) signal: SV40 polyadenylation signal
   1648..1666    -  promoter       T7 promoter: promoter for bacteriophage T7 RNA polymerase
   1688..1741    -  CDS            lacI (fragment): lac repressor; lacI; The lac repressor binds to the lac operator to inhibit transcription in E. coli. This inhibition can be relieved by adding lactose or isopropyl-β-D-thiogalactopyranoside (IPTG).
   1924..2512    -  rep_origin     ori: high-copy-number ColE1/pMB1/pBR322/pUC origin of replication
   2683..3543    -  CDS            AmpR: β-lactamase; bla; confers resistance to ampicillin, carbenicillin, and related antibiotics
   3544..3648    -  promoter       AmpR promoter: bla
