[The description below was written by a language model from this plasmid's Addgene catalogue record and pLannotate feature annotations shown in this document.]
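Description:
FoxFTVC+bpFOG_MRAS-G22V is a small (about 3.8 kb) expression plasmid built on the pCESA backbone and designed to switch on FGF/MAPK signalling constitutively in a defined cell lineage. It is propagated in E. coli through a high-copy ColE1/pUC-type origin of replication and selected with ampicillin via the β-lactamase gene and its native bla promoter. The record does not name the host organism, although the associated work concerns patterning of the cardiopharyngeal mesoderm, and the promoter is described as specific to TVCs.

The payload is an approximately 600 bp coding sequence for the small GTPase M-Ras carrying a glycine-to-valine substitution at position 22, which the record describes as a constitutively activating mutant. The automated annotation identifies this open reading frame only by similarity to mouse Mras, so that label reflects homology rather than a stated source species. The catalogue entry instead points to a separate protein accession. Transcription is driven by the TVC-specific FoxF enhancer combined with the element called bpFOG in the construct name. This regulatory region is not annotated in the feature table but presumably occupies the roughly 540 bp upstream of the coding sequence. AscI and NotI are listed as the 5′ and 3′ cloning sites.

Downstream of the insert lie a short lacY fragment and an SV40 polyadenylation signal for transcript termination, followed by a reverse-oriented T7 promoter and a small lacI remnant, which appear to be backbone carry-overs. No epitope tag or reporter is recorded. The plasmid is used to force MAPK pathway activity in FoxF-expressing cells to test how FGF signalling directs cell fate.
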