Addgene plasmid #107521: FoxFTVC+bpFOG_MRAS-G22V
Purpose: Constitutive activation of FGF/MAPK pathway by M-Ras-G22V mutant
Depositing lab: Lionel Christiaen. Depositing organization: New York University. Publication: An FGF-driven feed-forward circuit patterns the cardiopharyngeal mesoderm in space and time. Razy-Krajka F, Gravez B, Kaplan N, Racioppi C, Wang W, Christiaen L. Elife. 2018 Feb 6;7. pii: 29656. doi: 10.7554/eLife.29656. PubMed 29431097.
Backbone
  Vector backbone: pCESA
  Backbone size w/o insert (bp): 2600
  Total vector size (bp): 3759
Growth in bacteria
  Bacterial resistance: Ampicillin, 100 μg/mL
  Growth temperature: 37°C
  Growth strain: DH5alpha
  Copy number: Unknown
Gene/Insert
  Gene/Insert name: M-Ras protein (alt name: small GTPase)
  Insert size (bp): 600
  Mutation: changed Glycine 22 to Valine
  GenBank ID: XP_002121859.1
  Promoter: TVC-specific FoxF enhancer (FoxFTVC+bpFOG)
  Cloning method: Restriction Enzyme; 5′ cloning site AscI (unknown if destroyed); 3′ cloning site NotI (unknown if destroyed)
  Sequencing primers: 5′ cattaacctataaaaataggcgtatca; 3′ ggatttccttacgcgaaatacg
Terms and licenses: Academic/Nonprofit Terms; Industry Terms: Not Available to Industry
How to cite: FoxFTVC+bpFOG_MRAS-G22V was a gift from Lionel Christiaen (Addgene plasmid # 107521 ; http://n2t.net/addgene:107521 ; RRID:Addgene_107521)
